Addgene plasmid #245320: pMV_AA098
Purpose: Cas9 CRISPRko all-in-one positive control; targets CD47
Depositing lab: John Doench & David Root. Depositing organization: Broad Institute.
Backbone
  Vector backbone: pRDA_722
  Vector type: Lentiviral
Growth in bacteria
  Bacterial resistance: Ampicillin, 100 μg/mL
  Growth temperature: 37°C
  Growth strain: NEB Stable
  Copy number: High Copy
Gene/Insert
  Gene/Insert name: sgRNA CD47
  gRNA/shRNA sequence: Unspecified
  Species: Synthetic
  Mutation: None
  Entrez Gene: CD47 (a.k.a. IAP, MER6, OA3)
  Cloning method: Golden Gate
Terms and licenses: Academic/Nonprofit Terms; Industry Terms: Not Available to Industry
How to cite: pMV_AA098 was a gift from John Doench & David Root (Addgene plasmid # 245320 ; http://n2t.net/addgene:245320 ; RRID:Addgene_245320)
