[The description below was written by a language model from this plasmid's Addgene catalogue record and pLannotate feature annotations shown in this document.]
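Description:
pMV_AA098 is an all-in-one lentiviral CRISPR knockout vector built on the pRDA_722 backbone, carrying both Streptococcus pyogenes Cas9 and a single guide RNA directed against human CD47. It is intended as a positive control for Cas9 CRISPRko experiments. The plasmid is about 13.1 kb and is propagated in E. coli through a high-copy ColE1/pUC-type origin with ampicillin selection (AmpR). An f1 origin and an SV40/EM7-driven bleomycin/Zeocin resistance cassette with an SV40 poly(A) signal lie in the backbone outside the viral genome.

The transfer cassette has a third-generation style layout. A CMV enhancer/promoter fused to a truncated HIV-1 5' LTR drives genomic RNA production in packaging cells. This is followed by the Ψ packaging signal with a gag fragment, the RRE for Rev-dependent nuclear export, and the cPPT/CTS. A second truncated LTR annotation sits downstream in the 3' LTR position, followed by a bGH poly(A) signal.

Within the provirus, a human U6 Pol III promoter expresses the CD47 guide fused to the tracrRNA-derived scaffold. The guide was inserted by Golden Gate cloning, and the record does not give its sequence. Downstream, an EF-1α core promoter drives Cas9 carrying a C-terminal nucleoplasmin NLS and a 3xHA epitope tag, followed by a puromycin N-acetyltransferase coding sequence and a WPRE to enhance transcript expression. The element linking Cas9 to PuroR is not annotated, though the arrangement suggests co-expression from the same transcript, which would allow puromycin selection of transduced cells. The record does not describe the readout used with this control.
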