Features (pLannotate 1.2.2; 34 found; start..end, strand, type, name):
     31..83      -  misc_feature   bom (fragment): basis of mobility region from pBR322
    238..617     +  enhancer       CMV enhancer: human cytomegalovirus immediate early enhancer
    618..817     +  promoter       CMV promoter: human cytomegalovirus (CMV) immediate early promoter
    835..1015    +  LTR            5' LTR (truncated): truncated 5' long terminal repeat (LTR) from HIV-1
   1062..1187    +  misc_feature   HIV-1 Ψ: packaging signal of human immunodeficiency virus type 1
   1171..1534    +  CDS            HIV-1 gag (fragment): gag protein from human immunodeficiency virus 1; gag
   1680..1913    +  misc_feature   RRE: The Rev response element (RRE) of HIV-1 allows for Rev-dependent mRNA export from the nucleus to the cytoplasm.
   2290..2390    +  CDS            Rev (fragment): human immunodeficiency virus 1 (HIV-1) Rev protein; rev; enhances nuclear export of unspliced and incompletely spliced viral mRNAs
   2440..2557    +  misc_feature   cPPT/CTS: central polypurine tract and central termination sequence of HIV-1
   2615..2855    +  promoter       U6 promoter: RNA polymerase III promoter for human U6 snRNA
   2903..2970    +  misc_RNA       tracrRNA (fragment): trans-activating CRISPR RNA for the Streptococcus pyogenes CRISPR/Cas9 system
   2983..3194    +  promoter       EF-1α core promoter: core promoter for human elongation factor EF-1α
   3271..7370    +  CDS            Cas9 (fragment): Cas9 (Csn1) endonuclease from the Streptococcus pyogenes Type II CRISPR/Cas system generates RNA-guided double strand breaks in DNA
   7378..7425    +  CDS            nucleoplasmin NLS: bipartite nuclear localization signal from nucleoplasmin
   7432..7512    +  CDS            3xHA: three tandem HA epitope tags
   7575..8169    +  CDS            PuroR (fragment): puromycin N-acetyltransferase; pac from Streptomyces; confers resistance to puromycin
   8189..8777    +  misc_feature   WPRE: woodchuck hepatitis virus posttranscriptional regulatory element
   8773..8916    +  CDS            nef (fragment): NEF_HV1LA - Experimental evidence at protein level: Swiss-Prot protein existence level 1. Extracellular Nef protein targets CD4(+) T-lymphocytes for apoptosis by interacting with CXCR4 surface receptors. From Human immunodeficiency virus type 1 group M subtype B (isolate Lai) (HIV-1).
   8902..9082    +  LTR            5' LTR (truncated): truncated 5' long terminal repeat (LTR) from HIV-1
   9114..9225    +  polyA_signal   bGH poly(A) signal: bovine growth hormone polyadenylation signal
   9342..9363    +  promoter       SV40 promoter (fragment): SV40 enhancer and early promoter
   9384..9812    +  rep_origin     f1 ori (sequence partly withheld): f1 bacteriophage origin of replication; arrow indicates direction of (+) strand synthesis
   9826..10155   +  promoter       SV40 promoter: SV40 enhancer and early promoter
  10203..10250   +  promoter       EM7 promoter: synthetic bacterial promoter&nbsp
  10269..10643   +  CDS            BleoR: antibiotic-binding protein; Sh ble from Streptoalloteichus hindustanus; confers resistance to bleomycin, phleomycin, and Zeocin™
  10653..10778   +  CDS            ble (fragment): BLE_KLEPN - Experimental evidence at protein level: Swiss-Prot protein existence level 1. Binding protein with a strong affinity to the bleomycin family of antibiotics. Binds to CL990; an antimitotic-antibiotic compound. From Klebsiella pneumoniae.
  10773..10894   +  polyA_signal   SV40 poly(A) signal: SV40 polyadenylation signal
  10965..10987   -  protein_bind   lac operator (fragment): The lac repressor binds to the lac operator to inhibit transcription in E. coli. This inhibition can be relieved by adding lactose or isopropyl-β-D-thiogalactopyranoside (IPTG). lac repressor encoded by lacI
  10991..11021   -  promoter       lac promoter: promoter for the E. coli lac operon
  11036..11057   -  protein_bind   CAP binding site: CAP binding activates transcription in the presence of cAMP. E. coli catabolite activator protein
  11070..11162   -  CDS            lacI (fragment): lac repressor; lacI; The lac repressor binds to the lac operator to inhibit transcription in E. coli. This inhibition can be relieved by adding lactose or isopropyl-β-D-thiogalactopyranoside (IPTG).
  11345..11933   -  rep_origin     ori: high-copy-number ColE1/pMB1/pBR322/pUC origin of replication
  12104..12964   -  CDS            AmpR: β-lactamase; bla; confers resistance to ampicillin, carbenicillin, and related antibiotics
  12965..13069   -  promoter       AmpR promoter: bla
>Addgene plasmid #245320 | pMV_AA098 | addgene full sequence | sequence record 488052 | Addgene NGS Result
GTCGACGGATCGGGAGATCTCCCGATCCCCTATGGTGCACTCTCAGTACAATCTGCTCTGATGCCGCATA
GTTAAGCCAGTATCTGCTCCCTGCTTGTGTGTTGGAGGTCGCTGAGTAGTGCGCGAGCAAAATTTAAGCT
ACAACAAGGCAAGGCTTGACCGACAATTGCATGAAGAATCTGCTTAGGGTTAGGCGTTTTGCGCTGCTTC
GCGATGTACGGGCCAGATATACGCGTTGACATTGATTATTGACTAGTTATTAATAGTAATCAATTACGGG
GTCATTAGTTCATAGCCCATATATGGAGTTCCGCGTTACATAACTTACGGTAAATGGCCCGCCTGGCTGA
CCGCCCAACGACCCCCGCCCATTGACGTCAATAATGACGTATGTTCCCATAGTAACGCCAATAGGGACTT
TCCATTGACGTCAATGGGTGGAGTATTTACGGTAAACTGCCCACTTGGCAGTACATCAAGTGTATCATAT
GCCAAGTACGCCCCCTATTGACGTCAATGACGGTAAATGGCCCGCCTGGCATTATGCCCAGTACATGACC
TTATGGGACTTTCCTACTTGGCAGTACATCTACGTATTAGTCATCGCTATTACCATGGTGATGCGGTTTT
GGCAGTACATCAATGGGCGTGGATAGCGGTTTGACTCACGGGGATTTCCAAGTCTCCACCCCATTGACGT
CAATGGGAGTTTGTTTTGGCACCAAAATCAACGGGACTTTCCAAAATGTCGTAACAACTCCGCCCCATTG
ACGCAAATGGGCGGTAGGCGTGTACGGTGGGAGGTCTATATAAGCAGCGCGTTTTGCCTGTACTGGGTCT
CTCTGGTTAGACCAGATCTGAGCCTGGGAGCTCTCTGGCTAACTAGGGAACCCACTGCTTAAGCCTCAAT
AAAGCTTGCCTTGAGTGCTTCAAGTAGTGTGTGCCCGTCTGTTGTGTGACTCTGGTAACTAGAGATCCCT
CAGACCCTTTTAGTCAGTGTGGAAAATCTCTAGCAGTGGCGCCCGAACAGGGACTTGAAAGCGAAAGGGA
AACCAGAGGAGCTCTCTCGACGCAGGACTCGGCTTGCTGAAGCGCGCACGGCAAGAGGCGAGGGGCGGCG
ACTGGTGAGTACGCCAAAAATTTTGACTAGCGGAGGCTAGAAGGAGAGAGATGGGTGCGAGAGCGTCAGT
ATTAAGCGGGGGAGAATTAGATCGCGATGGGAAAAAATTCGGTTAAGGCCAGGGGGAAAGAAAAAATATA
AATTAAAACATATAGTATGGGCAAGCAGGGAGCTAGAACGATTCGCAGTTAATCCTGGCCTGTTAGAAAC
ATCAGAAGGCTGTAGACAAATACTGGGACAGCTACAACCATCCCTTCAGACAGGATCAGAAGAACTTAGA
TCATTATATAATACAGTAGCAACCCTCTATTGTGTGCATCAAAGGATAGAGATAAAAGACACCAAGGAAG
CTTTAGACAAGATAGAGGAAGAGCAAAACAAAAGTAAGACCACCGCACAGCAAGCGGCCGCTGATCTTCA
GACCTGGAGGAGGAGATATGAGGGACAATTGGAGAAGTGAATTATATAAATATAAAGTAGTAAAAATTGA
ACCATTAGGAGTAGCACCCACCAAGGCAAAGAGAAGAGTGGTGCAGAGAGAAAAAAGAGCAGTGGGAATA
GGAGCTTTGTTCCTTGGGTTCTTGGGAGCAGCAGGAAGCACTATGGGCGCAGCGTCAATGACGCTGACGG
TACAGGCCAGACAATTATTGTCTGGTATAGTGCAGCAGCAGAACAATTTGCTGAGGGCTATTGAGGCGCA
ACAGCATCTGTTGCAACTCACAGTCTGGGGCATCAAGCAGCTCCAGGCAAGAATCCTGGCTGTGGAAAGA
TACCTAAAGGATCAACAGCTCCTGGGGATTTGGGGTTGCTCTGGAAAACTCATTTGCACCACTGCTGTGC
CTTGGAATGCTAGTTGGAGTAATAAATCTCTGGAACAGATTTGGAATCACACGACCTGGATGGAGTGGGA
CAGAGAAATTAACAATTACACAAGCTTAATACACTCCTTAATTGAAGAATCGCAAAACCAGCAAGAAAAG
AATGAACAAGAATTATTGGAATTAGATAAATGGGCAAGTTTGTGGAATTGGTTTAACATAACAAATTGGC
TGTGGTATATAAAATTATTCATAATGATAGTAGGAGGCTTGGTAGGTTTAAGAATAGTTTTTGCTGTACT
TTCTATAGTGAATAGAGTTAGGCAGGGATATTCACCATTATCGTTTCAGACCCACCTCCCAACCCCGAGG
GGACCCGACAGGCCCGAAGGAATAGAAGAAGAAGGTGGAGAGAGAGACAGAGACAGATCCATTCGATTAG
TGAACGGATCGGCACTGCGTGCGCCAATTCTGCAGACAAATGGCAGTATTCATCCACAATTTTAAAAGAA
AAGGGGGGATTGGGGGGTACAGTGCAGGGGAAAGAATAGTAGACATAATAGCAACAGACATACAAACTAA
AGAATTACAAAAACAAATTACAAAAATTCAAAATTTTCGGGTTTATTACAGGGACAGCAGAGATCCAGTT
TGGTTAATTAAGGTACCGGGCAGAGAGGGCCTATTTCCCATGATTCCTTCATATTTGCATATACGATACA
AGGCTGTTAGAGAGATAATTAGAATTAATTTGACTGTAAACACAAAGATATTAGTACAAAATACGTGACG
TAGAAAGTAATAATTTCTTGGGTAGTTTGCAGTTTTAAAATTATGTTTTAAAATGGACTATCATATGCTT
ACCGTAACTTGAAAGTATTTCGATTTCTTGGCTTTATATATCTTGTGGAAAGGACGAAACACCGAGCAAC
AGCGCCGCTACCAGGTTTAAGAGCTATGCTGGAAACAGCATAGCAAGTTTAAATAAGGCTAGTCCGTTAT
CAACTTGAAAAAGTGGCACCGAGTCGGTGCTTTTTTGAACACGGGCAGAGCGCACATCGCCCACAGTCCC
CGAGAAGTTGGGGGGAGGGGTCGGCAATTGAACGGGTGCCTAGAGAAGGTGGCGCGGGGTAAACTGGGAA
AGTGATGTCGTGTACTGGCTCCGCCTTTTTCCCGAGGGTGGGGGAGAACCGTATATAAGTGCAGTAGTCG
CCGTGAACGTTCTTTTTCGCAACGGGTTTGCCGCCAGAACACAGAGGAGCCACCATGGCCAAACGGACAG
CCGACGGAAGCGAGTTCGAGTCACCAAAGAAGAAGCGGAAAGTCGGCAGCGACAAGAAGTACAGCATCGG
CCTGGACATCGGCACCAACTCTGTGGGCTGGGCCGTGATCACCGACGAGTACAAGGTGCCCAGCAAGAAA
TTCAAGGTGCTGGGCAACACCGACCGGCACAGCATCAAGAAGAACCTGATCGGAGCCCTGCTGTTCGACA
GCGGCGAAACAGCCGAGGCCACCCGGCTGAAGAGAACCGCCAGAAGAAGATACACCAGACGGAAGAACCG
GATCTGCTATCTGCAAGAGATCTTCAGCAACGAGATGGCCAAGGTGGACGACAGCTTCTTCCACAGACTG
GAAGAGTCCTTCCTGGTGGAAGAGGATAAGAAGCACGAGCGGCACCCCATCTTCGGCAACATCGTGGACG
AGGTGGCCTACCACGAGAAGTACCCCACCATCTACCACCTGAGAAAGAAACTGGTGGACAGCACCGACAA
GGCCGACCTGCGGCTGATCTATCTGGCCCTGGCCCACATGATCAAGTTCCGGGGCCACTTCCTGATCGAG
GGCGACCTGAACCCCGACAACAGCGACGTGGACAAGCTGTTCATCCAGCTGGTGCAGACCTACAACCAGC
TGTTCGAGGAAAACCCCATCAACGCTAGCGGCGTGGACGCCAAGGCCATCCTGTCTGCCAGACTGAGCAA
GAGCAGACGGCTGGAAAATCTGATCGCCCAGCTGCCCGGCGAGAAGAAGAATGGCCTGTTCGGCAACCTG
ATTGCCCTGAGCCTGGGCCTGACCCCCAACTTCAAGAGCAACTTCGACCTGGCCGAGGATGCCAAACTGC
AGCTGAGCAAGGACACCTACGACGACGACCTGGACAACCTGCTGGCCCAGATCGGCGACCAGTACGCCGA
CCTGTTTCTGGCCGCCAAGAACCTGTCCGACGCCATCCTGCTGAGCGACATCCTGAGAGTGAACACCGAG
ATCACCAAGGCCCCCCTGAGCGCCTCTATGATCAAGAGATACGACGAGCACCACCAGGACCTGACCCTGC
TGAAAGCTCTCGTGCGGCAGCAGCTGCCTGAGAAGTACAAAGAGATTTTCTTCGACCAGAGCAAGAACGG
CTACGCCGGCTACATTGACGGCGGAGCCAGCCAGGAAGAGTTCTACAAGTTCATCAAGCCCATCCTGGAA
AAGATGGACGGCACCGAGGAACTGCTCGTGAAGCTGAACAGAGAGGACCTGCTGCGGAAGCAGCGGACCT
TCGACAACGGCAGCATCCCCCACCAGATCCACCTGGGAGAGCTGCACGCCATTCTGCGGCGGCAGGAAGA
TTTTTACCCATTCCTGAAGGACAACCGGGAAAAGATCGAGAAGATCCTGACCTTCCGCATCCCCTACTAC
GTGGGCCCTCTGGCCAGGGGAAACAGCAGATTCGCCTGGATGACCAGAAAGAGCGAGGAAACCATCACCC
CCTGGAACTTCGAGGAAGTGGTGGACAAGGGCGCTTCCGCCCAGAGCTTCATCGAGCGGATGACCAACTT
CGATAAGAACCTGCCCAACGAGAAGGTGCTGCCCAAGCACAGCCTGCTGTACGAGTACTTCACCGTGTAT
AACGAGCTGACCAAAGTGAAATACGTGACCGAGGGAATGAGAAAGCCCGCCTTCCTGAGCGGCGAGCAGA
AAAAGGCCATCGTGGACCTGCTGTTCAAGACCAACCGGAAAGTGACCGTGAAGCAGCTGAAAGAGGACTA
CTTCAAGAAAATCGAGTGCTTCGACTCCGTGGAAATCTCCGGCGTGGAAGATCGGTTCAACGCCTCCCTG
GGCACATACCACGATCTGCTGAAAATTATCAAGGACAAGGACTTCCTGGACAATGAGGAAAACGAGGACA
TTCTGGAAGATATCGTGCTGACCCTGACACTGTTTGAGGACAGAGAGATGATCGAGGAACGGCTGAAAAC
CTATGCCCACCTGTTCGACGACAAAGTGATGAAGCAGCTGAAGCGGCGGAGATACACCGGCTGGGGCAGG
CTGAGCCGGAAGCTGATCAACGGCATCCGGGACAAGCAGTCCGGCAAGACAATCCTGGATTTCCTGAAGT
CCGACGGCTTCGCCAACAGAAACTTCATGCAGCTGATCCACGACGACAGCCTGACCTTTAAAGAGGACAT
CCAGAAAGCCCAGGTGTCCGGCCAGGGCGATAGCCTGCACGAGCACATTGCCAATCTGGCCGGCAGCCCC
GCCATTAAGAAGGGCATCCTGCAGACAGTGAAGGTGGTGGACGAGCTCGTGAAAGTGATGGGCCGGCACA
AGCCCGAGAACATCGTGATCGAAATGGCCAGAGAGAACCAGACCACCCAGAAGGGACAGAAGAACAGCCG
CGAGAGAATGAAGCGGATCGAAGAGGGCATCAAAGAGCTGGGCAGCCAGATCCTGAAAGAACACCCAGTG
GAAAACACCCAGCTGCAGAACGAGAAGCTGTACCTGTACTACCTGCAGAATGGGCGGGATATGTACGTGG
ACCAGGAACTGGACATCAACCGGCTGTCCGACTACGATGTGGACCATATCGTGCCTCAGAGCTTTCTGAA
GGACGACTCCATCGACAACAAGGTGCTGACCAGAAGCGACAAGAACCGGGGCAAGAGCGACAACGTGCCC
TCCGAAGAGGTCGTGAAGAAGATGAAGAACTACTGGCGGCAGCTGCTGAACGCCAAGCTGATTACCCAGA
GAAAGTTCGACAATCTGACCAAGGCCGAGAGAGGCGGCCTGAGCGAACTGGATAAGGCCGGCTTCATCAA
GAGACAGCTGGTGGAAACCCGGCAGATCACAAAGCACGTGGCACAGATCCTGGACTCCCGGATGAACACT
AAGTACGACGAGAATGACAAGCTGATCCGGGAAGTGAAAGTGATCACCCTGAAGTCCAAGCTGGTGTCCG
ATTTCCGGAAGGATTTCCAGTTTTACAAAGTGCGCGAGATCAACAACTACCACCACGCCCACGACGCCTA
CCTGAACGCCGTCGTGGGAACCGCCCTGATCAAAAAGTACCCTAAGCTGGAAAGCGAGTTCGTGTACGGC
GACTACAAGGTGTACGACGTGCGGAAGATGATCGCCAAGAGCGAGCAGGAAATCGGCAAGGCTACCGCCA
AGTACTTCTTCTACAGCAACATCATGAACTTTTTCAAGACCGAGATTACCCTGGCCAACGGCGAGATCCG
GAAGCGGCCTCTGATCGAGACAAACGGCGAAACCGGGGAGATCGTGTGGGATAAGGGCCGGGATTTTGCC
ACCGTGCGGAAAGTGCTGAGCATGCCCCAAGTGAATATCGTGAAAAAGACCGAGGTGCAGACAGGCGGCT
TCAGCAAAGAGTCTATCCTGCCCAAGAGGAACAGCGATAAGCTGATCGCCAGAAAGAAGGACTGGGACCC
TAAGAAGTACGGCGGCTTCGACAGCCCCACCGTGGCCTATTCTGTGCTGGTGGTGGCCAAAGTGGAAAAG
GGCAAGTCCAAGAAACTGAAGAGTGTGAAAGAGCTGCTGGGGATCACCATCATGGAAAGAAGCAGCTTCG
AGAAGAATCCCATCGACTTTCTGGAAGCCAAGGGCTACAAAGAAGTGAAAAAGGACCTGATCATCAAGCT
GCCTAAGTACTCCCTGTTCGAGCTGGAAAACGGCCGGAAGAGAATGCTGGCCTCTGCCGGCGAACTGCAG
AAGGGAAACGAACTGGCCCTGCCCTCCAAATATGTGAACTTCCTGTACCTGGCCAGCCACTATGAGAAGC
TGAAGGGCTCCCCCGAGGATAATGAGCAGAAACAGCTGTTTGTGGAACAGCACAAGCACTACCTGGACGA
GATCATCGAGCAGATCAGCGAGTTCTCCAAGAGAGTGATCCTGGCCGACGCTAATCTGGACAAAGTGCTG
TCCGCCTACAACAAGCACCGGGATAAGCCCATCAGAGAGCAGGCCGAGAATATCATCCACCTGTTTACCC
TGACCAATCTGGGAGCCCCTGCCGCCTTCAAGTACTTTGACACCACCATCGACCGGAAGAGGTACACCAG
CACCAAAGAGGTGCTGGACGCCACCCTGATCCACCAGAGCATCACCGGCCTGTACGAGACACGAATCGAT
TTGTCTCAGCTGGGAGGCGATGGGTCCAAAAGGCCGGCGGCCACGAAAAAGGCCGGCCAGGCAAAAAAGA
AAAAGGGATCCTACCCATACGATGTTCCAGATTACGCTTATCCCTACGACGTGCCTGATTATGCATACCC
ATATGATGTCCCCGACTATGCCGGAAGCGCAACAAACTTCTCTCTGCTGAAACAAGCCGGAGATGTCGAA
GAGAATCCTGGACCGACCGAGTACAAGCCCACGGTGCGCCTCGCCACCCGCGACGACGTCCCCAGGGCCG
TACGCACCCTCGCCGCCGCGTTCGCCGACTACCCCGCCACGCGCCACACCGTCGATCCGGACCGCCACAT
CGAGCGGGTCACCGAGCTGCAAGAACTCTTCCTCACGCGCGTCGGGCTCGACATCGGCAAGGTGTGGGTC
GCGGACGACGGCGCCGCGGTGGCGGTCTGGACCACGCCGGAGAGCGTCGAAGCGGGGGCGGTGTTCGCCG
AGATCGGCCCGCGCATGGCCGAGTTGAGCGGTTCCCGGCTGGCCGCGCAGCAACAGATGGAAGGCCTCCT
GGCGCCGCACCGGCCCAAGGAGCCCGCGTGGTTCCTGGCCACCGTCGGAGTCTCGCCCGACCACCAGGGC
AAGGGTCTGGGCAGCGCCGTCGTGCTCCCCGGAGTGGAGGCGGCCGAGCGCGCCGGGGTGCCCGCCTTCC
TGGAGACCTCCGCGCCCCGCAACCTCCCCTTCTACGAGCGGCTCGGCTTCACCGTCACCGCCGACGTCGA
GGTGCCCGAAGGACCGCGCACCTGGTGCATGACCCGCAAGCCCGGTGCCGGATCCTGATAAATTCGAAAA
TCAACCTCTGGATTACAAAATTTGTGAAAGATTGACTGGTATTCTTAACTATGTTGCTCCTTTTACGCTA
TGTGGATACGCTGCTTTAATGCCTTTGTATCATGCTATTGCTTCCCGTATGGCTTTCATTTTCTCCTCCT
TGTATAAATCCTGGTTGCTGTCTCTTTATGAGGAGTTGTGGCCCGTTGTCAGGCAACGTGGCGTGGTGTG
CACTGTGTTTGCTGACGCAACCCCCACTGGTTGGGGCATTGCCACCACCTGTCAGCTCCTTTCCGGGACT
TTCGCTTTCCCCCTCCCTATTGCCACGGCGGAACTCATCGCCGCCTGCCTTGCCCGCTGCTGGACAGGGG
CTCGGCTGTTGGGCACTGACAATTCCGTGGTGTTGTCGGGGAAATCATCGTCCTTTCCTTGGCTGCTCGC
CTGTGTTGCCACCTGGATTCTGCGCGGGACGTCCTTCTGCTACGTCCCTTCGGCCCTCAATCCAGCGGAC
CTTCCTTCCCGCGGCCTGCTGCCGGCTCTGCGGCCTCTTCCGCGTCCTCGCCTTCGCCCTCAGACGAGTC
GGATCTCCCTTTGGGCCGCCTCCCCGCGTCGACTTTAAGACCAATGACTTACAAGGCAGCTGTAGATCTT
AGCCACTTTTTAAAAGAAAAGGGGGGACTGGAAGGGCTAATTCACTCCCAACGAAGATAAGATCTGCTTT
TTGCTTGTACTGGGTCTCTCTGGTTAGACCAGATCTGAGCCTGGGAGCTCTCTGGCTAACTAGGGAACCC
ACTGCTTAAGCCTCAATAAAGCTTGCCTTGAGTGCTTCAAGTAGTGTGTGCCCGTCTGTTGTGTGACTCT
GGTAACTAGAGATCCCTCAGACCCTTTTAGTCAGTGTGGAAAATCTCTAGCAGGGCCCGTTTAAACCCGC
TGATCAGCCTCGACTGTGCCTTCTAGTTGCCAGCCATCTGTTGTTTGCCCCTCCCCCGTGCCTTCCTTGA
CCCTGGAAGGTGCCACTCCCACTGTCCTTTCCTAATAAAATGAGGAAATTGCATCGCATTGTCTGAGTAG
GTGTCATTCTATTCTGGGGGGTGGGGTGGGGCAGGACAGCAAGGGGGAGGATTGGGAAGATAATAGCAGG
CATGCTGGGGATGCGGTGGGCTCTATGGCTTCTGAGGCGGAAAGAACCAGCTGGGGCTCTAGGGGGTATC
CCC
[124 nt withheld, positions 9384-9507]
C
[91 nt withheld, positions 9509-9599]
A
[49 nt withheld, positions 9601-9649]
CCTTTGACGTTGGAGTCCACGTTCTTT
[37 nt withheld, positions 9677-9713]
ACCCTATCTCGGTCTATTCTTTTGATTTATAAGGGATTTTGCCGATTTCGGCCTATTGGTTAAAAAATGA
GCTGATTTAACAAAAATTTAACGCGAATTAATTCTGTGGAATGTGTGTCAGTTAGGGTGTGGAAAGTCCC
CAGGCTCCCCAGCAGGCAGAAGTATGCAAAGCATGCATCTCAATTAGTCAGCAACCAGGTGTGGAAAGTC
CCCAGGCTCCCCAGCAGGCAGAAGTATGCAAAGCATGCATCTCAATTAGTCAGCAACCATAGTCCCGCCC
CTAACTCCGCCCATCCCGCCCCTAACTCCGCCCAGTTCCGCCCATTCTCCGCCCCATGGCTGACTAATTT
TTTTTATTTATGCAGAGGCCGAGGCCGCCTCTGCCTCTGAGCTATTCCAGAAGTAGTGAGGAGGCTTTTT
TGGAGGCCTAGGCTTTTGCAAAAAGCTCCCGGGAGCTTGTATATCCATTTTCGGATCTGATCAGCACGTG
TTGACAATTAATCATCGGCATAGTATATCGGCATAGTATAATACGACAAGGTGAGGAACTAAACCATGGC
CAAGTTGACCAGTGCCGTTCCGGTGCTCACCGCGCGCGACGTCGCCGGAGCGGTCGAGTTCTGGACCGAC
CGGCTCGGGTTCTCCCGGGACTTCGTGGAGGACGACTTCGCCGGTGTGGTCCGGGACGACGTGACCCTGT
TCATCAGCGCGGTCCAGGACCAGGTGGTGCCGGACAACACCCTGGCCTGGGTGTGGGTGCGCGGCCTGGA
CGAGCTGTACGCCGAGTGGTCGGAGGTCGTGTCCACGAACTTCCGGGACGCCTCCGGGCCGGCCATGACC
GAGATCGGCGAGCAGCCGTGGGGGCGGGAGTTCGCCCTGCGCGACCCGGCCGGCAACTGCGTGCACTTCG
TGGCCGAGGAGCAGGACTGACACGTGCTACGAGATTTCGATTCCACCGCCGCCTTCTATGAAAGGTTGGG
CTTCGGAATCGTTTTCCGGGACGCCGGCTGGATGATCCTCCAGCGCGGGGATCTCATGCTGGAGTTCTTC
GCCCACCCCAACTTGTTTATTGCAGCTTATAATGGTTACAAATAAAGCAATAGCATCACAAATTTCACAA
ATAAAGCATTTTTTTCACTGCATTCTAGTTGTGGTTTGTCCAAACTCATCAATGTATCTTATCATGTCTG
TATACCGTCGACCTCTAGCTAGAGCTTGGCGTAATCATGGTCATAGCTGTTTCCTGTGTGAAATTGTTAT
CCGCTCACAATTCCACACAACATACGAGCCGGAAGCATAAAGTGTAAAGCCTGGGGTGCCTAATGAGTGA
GCTAACTCACATTAATTGCGTTGCGCTCACTGCCCGCTTTCCAGTCGGGAAACCTGTCGTGCCAGCTGCA
TTAATGAATCGGCCAACGCGCGGGGAGAGGCGGTTTGCGTATTGGGCGCTCTTCCGCTTCCTCGCTCACT
GACTCGCTGCGCTCGGTCGTTCGGCTGCGGCGAGCGGTATCAGCTCACTCAAAGGCGGTAATACGGTTAT
CCACAGAATCAGGGGATAACGCAGGAAAGAACATGTGAGCAAAAGGCCAGCAAAAGGCCAGGAACCGTAA
AAAGGCCGCGTTGCTGGCGTTTTTCCATAGGCTCCGCCCCCCTGACGAGCATCACAAAAATCGACGCTCA
AGTCAGAGGTGGCGAAACCCGACAGGACTATAAAGATACCAGGCGTTTCCCCCTGGAAGCTCCCTCGTGC
GCTCTCCTGTTCCGACCCTGCCGCTTACCGGATACCTGTCCGCCTTTCTCCCTTCGGGAAGCGTGGCGCT
TTCTCATAGCTCACGCTGTAGGTATCTCAGTTCGGTGTAGGTCGTTCGCTCCAAGCTGGGCTGTGTGCAC
GAACCCCCCGTTCAGCCCGACCGCTGCGCCTTATCCGGTAACTATCGTCTTGAGTCCAACCCGGTAAGAC
ACGACTTATCGCCACTGGCAGCAGCCACTGGTAACAGGATTAGCAGAGCGAGGTATGTAGGCGGTGCTAC
AGAGTTCTTGAAGTGGTGGCCTAACTACGGCTACACTAGAAGAACAGTATTTGGTATCTGCGCTCTGCTG
AAGCCAGTTACCTTCGGAAAAAGAGTTGGTAGCTCTTGATCCGGCAAACAAACCACCGCTGGTAGCGGTG
GTTTTTTTGTTTGCAAGCAGCAGATTACGCGCAGAAAAAAAGGATCTCAAGAAGATCCTTTGATCTTTTC
TACGGGGTCTGACGCTCAGTGGAACGAAAACTCACGTTAAGGGATTTTGGTCATGAGATTATCAAAAAGG
ATCTTCACCTAGATCCTTTTAAATTAAAAATGAAGTTTTAAATCAATCTAAAGTATATATGAGTAAACTT
GGTCTGACAGTTACCAATGCTTAATCAGTGAGGCACCTATCTCAGCGATCTGTCTATTTCGTTCATCCAT
AGTTGCCTGACTCCCCGTCGTGTAGATAACTACGATACGGGAGGGCTTACCATCTGGCCCCAGTGCTGCA
ATGATACCGCGAGACCCACGCTCACCGGCTCCAGATTTATCAGCAATAAACCAGCCAGCCGGAAGGGCCG
AGCGCAGAAGTGGTCCTGCAACTTTATCCGCCTCCATCCAGTCTATTAATTGTTGCCGGGAAGCTAGAGT
AAGTAGTTCGCCAGTTAATAGTTTGCGCAACGTTGTTGCCATTGCTACAGGCATCGTGGTGTCACGCTCG
TCGTTTGGTATGGCTTCATTCAGCTCCGGTTCCCAACGATCAAGGCGAGTTACATGATCCCCCATGTTGT
GCAAAAAAGCGGTTAGCTCCTTCGGTCCTCCGATCGTTGTCAGAAGTAAGTTGGCCGCAGTGTTATCACT
CATGGTTATGGCAGCACTGCATAATTCTCTTACTGTCATGCCATCCGTAAGATGCTTTTCTGTGACTGGT
GAGTACTCAACCAAGTCATTCTGAGAATAGTGTATGCGGCGACCGAGTTGCTCTTGCCCGGCGTCAATAC
GGGATAATACCGCGCCACATAGCAGAACTTTAAAAGTGCTCATCATTGGAAAACGTTCTTCGGGGCGAAA
ACTCTCAAGGATCTTACCGCTGTTGAGATCCAGTTCGATGTAACCCACTCGTGCACCCAACTGATCTTCA
GCATCTTTTACTTTCACCAGCGTTTCTGGGTGAGCAAAAACAGGAAGGCAAAATGCCGCAAAAAAGGGAA
TAAGGGCGACACGGAAATGTTGAATACTCATACTCTTCCTTTTTCAATATTATTGAAGCATTTATCAGGG
TTATTGTCTCATGAGCGGATACATATTTGAATGTATTTAGAAAAATAAACAAATAGGGGTTCCGCGCACA
TTTCCCCGAAAAGTGCCACCTGAC
